# Supplementary material for: A transgenic zebrafish line for in vivo visualisation of neutrophil myeloperoxidase
Source: bioRxiv preprint, doi:10.1101/456541, version 2 (2019-03-20)
Supplement: Raw data: Figure 1 [file 456541_file12.zip › Figure 1. Cloning & Transient Expression/ApE Maps/pME MCS mEmerald-MPO-C-18 Ligation.ape]

LOCUS       pME_MCS_mEmerald        5804 bp ds-DNA     circular     07-JUN-2017
DEFINITION  .
ACCESSION   
VERSION     
SOURCE      .
  ORGANISM  .
COMMENT     
COMMENT     ApEinfo:methylated:1
FEATURES             Location/Qualifiers
     misc_feature    1594..3825
                     /label=MPO
                     /ApEinfo_fwdcolor=#ff8000
                     /ApEinfo_revcolor=green
                     /ApEinfo_graphicformat=arrow_data {{0 1 2 0 0 -1} {} 0}
                     width 5 offset 0
     misc_feature    3826..3828
                     /label=STOP
                     /ApEinfo_fwdcolor=#ff0019
                     /ApEinfo_revcolor=green
                     /ApEinfo_graphicformat=arrow_data {{0 1 2 0 0 -1} {} 0}
                     width 5 offset 0
     primer_bind     536..553
                     /label=M13-fwd
                     /ApEinfo_fwdcolor=cyan
                     /ApEinfo_revcolor=green
                     /ApEinfo_graphicformat=arrow_data {{0 1 2 0 0 -1} {} 0}
                     width 5 offset 0
     misc_feature    1540..1593
                     /label=Linker
                     /ApEinfo_fwdcolor=#ad07e3
                     /ApEinfo_revcolor=green
                     /ApEinfo_graphicformat=arrow_data {{0 1 2 0 0 -1} {} 0}
                     width 5 offset 0
     primer_bind     complement(3880..3899)
                     /label=T3
                     /ApEinfo_fwdcolor=cyan
                     /ApEinfo_revcolor=green
                     /ApEinfo_graphicformat=arrow_data {{0 1 2 0 0 -1} {} 0}
                     width 5 offset 0
     misc_feature    823..1539
                     /label=mEmerald
                     /ApEinfo_fwdcolor=#00ff06
                     /ApEinfo_revcolor=green
                     /ApEinfo_graphicformat=arrow_data {{0 1 2 0 0 -1} {} 0}
                     width 5 offset 0
     primer_bind     695..715
                     /label=T7
                     /ApEinfo_fwdcolor=cyan
                     /ApEinfo_revcolor=green
                     /ApEinfo_graphicformat=arrow_data {{0 1 2 0 0 -1} {} 0}
                     width 5 offset 0
     misc_feature    823..825
                     /label=Start
                     /ApEinfo_fwdcolor=#ff153a
                     /ApEinfo_revcolor=green
                     /ApEinfo_graphicformat=arrow_data {{0 1 2 0 0 -1} {} 0}
                     width 5 offset 0
     primer_bind     complement(4065..4085)
                     /label=M13-rev
                     /ApEinfo_fwdcolor=cyan
                     /ApEinfo_revcolor=green
                     /ApEinfo_graphicformat=arrow_data {{0 1 2 0 0 -1} {} 0}
                     width 5 offset 0
     CDS             4198..5004
                     /label=KanR
                     /ApEinfo_fwdcolor=#ff0000
                     /ApEinfo_revcolor=yellow
                     /ApEinfo_graphicformat=arrow_data {{0 1 2 0 0 -1} {} 0}
                     width 5 offset 0
     misc_recomb     complement(3932..3952)
                     /label=attB2
                     /ApEinfo_fwdcolor=#dda0dd
                     /ApEinfo_revcolor=#dda0dd
                     /ApEinfo_graphicformat=arrow_data {{0 1 2 0 0 -1} {} 0}
                     width 5 offset 0
     misc_recomb     645..665
                     /label=attB1
                     /ApEinfo_fwdcolor=#dda0dd
                     /ApEinfo_revcolor=#dda0dd
                     /ApEinfo_graphicformat=arrow_data {{0 1 2 0 0 -1} {} 0}
                     width 5 offset 0
     misc_recomb     complement(3932..4027)
                     /label=attL2
                     /ApEinfo_fwdcolor=plum
                     /ApEinfo_revcolor=plum
                     /ApEinfo_graphicformat=arrow_data {{0 1 2 0 0 -1} {} 0}
                     width 5 offset 0
     misc_recomb     570..665
                     /label=attL1
                     /ApEinfo_fwdcolor=plum
                     /ApEinfo_revcolor=plum
                     /ApEinfo_graphicformat=arrow_data {{0 1 2 0 0 -1} {} 0}
                     width 5 offset 0
ORIGIN
        1 CTTTCCTGCG TTATCCCCTG ATTCTGTGGA TAACCGTATT ACCGCCTTTG AGTGAGCTGA
       61 TACCGCTCGC CGCAGCCGAA CGACCGAGCG CAGCGAGTCA GTGAGCGAGG AAGCGGAAGA
      121 GCGCCCAATA CGCAAACCGC CTCTCCCCGC GCGTTGGCCG ATTCATTAAT GCAGCTGGCA
      181 CGACAGGTTT CCCGACTGGA AAGCGGGCAG TGAGCGCAAC GCAATTAATA CGCGTACCGC
      241 TAGCCAGGAA GAGTTTGTAG AAACGCAAAA AGGCCATCCG TCAGGATGGC CTTCTGCTTA
      301 GTTTGATGCC TGGCAGTTTA TGGCGGGCGT CCTGCCCGCC ACCCTCCGGG CCGTTGCTTC
      361 ACAACGTTCA AATCCGCTCC CGGCGGATTT GTCCTACTCA GGAGAGCGTT CACCGACAAA
      421 CAACAGATAA AACGAAAGGC CCAGTCTTCC GACTGAGCCT TTCGTTTTAT TTGATGCCTG
      481 GCAGTTCCCT ACTCTCGCGT TAACGCTAGC ATGGATGTTT TCCCAGTCAC GACGTTGTAA
      541 AACGACGGCC AGTCTTAAGC TCGGGCCCCA AATAATGATT TTATTTTGAC TGATAGTGAC
      601 CTGTTCGTTG CAACACATTG ATGAGCAATG CTTTTTTATA ATGCCAACTT TGTACAAAAA
      661 AGCAGGCTTG TAAAACGACG GCCAGTGAGC GCGCGTAATA CGACTCACTA TAGGGCGAAT
      721 TGGGTACCGG GCCCCCCCTC GAGGTCGACG GTATCGATAA GCTTGATATC GAATTCCTGC
      781 AGCCCGGGGG ATCCACTAGT TCTAGCGCTA CCGGTCGCCA CCATGGTGAG CAAGGGCGAG
      841 GAGCTGTTCA CCGGGGTGGT GCCCATCCTG GTCGAGCTGG ACGGCGACGT AAACGGCCAC
      901 AAGTTCAGCG TGTCCGGCGA GGGCGAGGGC GATGCCACCT ACGGCAAGCT GACCCTGAAG
      961 TTCATCTGCA CCACCGGCAA GCTGCCCGTG CCCTGGCCCA CCCTCGTGAC CACCTTGACC
     1021 TACGGCGTGC AGTGCTTCGC CCGCTACCCC GACCACATGA AGCAGCACGA CTTCTTCAAG
     1081 TCCGCCATGC CCGAAGGCTA CGTCCAGGAG CGCACCATCT TCTTCAAGGA CGACGGCAAC
     1141 TACAAGACCC GCGCCGAGGT GAAGTTCGAG GGCGACACCC TGGTGAACCG CATCGAGCTG
     1201 AAGGGCATCG ACTTCAAGGA GGACGGCAAC ATCCTGGGGC ACAAGCTGGA GTACAACTAC
     1261 AACAGCCACA AGGTCTATAT CACCGCCGAC AAGCAGAAGA ACGGCATCAA GGTGAACTTC
     1321 AAGACCCGCC ACAACATCGA GGACGGCAGC GTGCAGCTCG CCGACCACTA CCAGCAGAAC
     1381 ACCCCCATCG GCGACGGCCC CGTGCTGCTG CCCGACAACC ACTACCTGAG CACCCAGTCC
     1441 AAGCTGAGCA AAGACCCCAA CGAGAAGCGC GATCACATGG TCCTGCTGGA GTTCGTGACC
     1501 GCCGCCGGGA TCACTCTCGG CATGGACGAG CTGTACAAGT CCGGACTCAG ATCTCGAGGA
     1561 AGCGGCGGAT CTGGGTCCGG CAGCTCCGGC AGCGGGGTTC CCTTCTTCTC TTCTCTCAGA
     1621 TGCATGGTGG ACTTAGGACC TTGCTGGGCT GGGGGTCTCA CTGCAGAGAT GAAGCTGCTT
     1681 CTGGCCCTAG CAGGGCTCCT GGCCATTCTG GCCACGCCCC AGCCCTCTGA AGGTGCTGCT
     1741 CCAGCTGTCC TGGGGGAGGT GGACACCTCG TTGGTGCTGA GCTCCATGGA GGAGGCCAAG
     1801 CAGCTGGTGG ACAAGGCCTA CAAGGAGCGG CGGGAAAGCA TCAAGCAGCG GCTTCGCAGC
     1861 GGCTCAGCCA GCCCCATGGA ACTCCTATCC TACTTCAAGC AGCCGGTGGC AGCCACCAGG
     1921 ACGGCGGTGA GGGCCGCTGA CTACCTGCAC GTGGCTCTAG ACCTGCTGGA GAGGAAGCTG
     1981 CGGTCCCTGT GGCGAAGGCC ATTCAATGTC ACTGATGTGC TGACGCCCGC CCAGCTGAAT
     2041 GTGTTGTCCA AGTCAAGCGG CTGCGCCTAC CAGGACGTGG GGGTGACTTG CCCGGAGCAG
     2101 GACAAATACC GCACCATCAC CGGGATGTGC AACAACAGAC GCAGCCCCAC GCTGGGGGCC
     2161 TCCAACCGTG CCTTTGTGCG CTGGCTGCCG GCGGAGTATG AGGACGGCTT CTCTCTTCCC
     2221 TACGGCTGGA CGCCCGGGGT CAAGCGCAAC GGCTTCCCGG TGGCTCTGGC TCGCGCGGTC
     2281 TCCAACGAGA TCGTGCGCTT CCCCACTGAT CAGCTGACTC CGGACCAGGA GCGCTCACTC
     2341 ATGTTCATGC AATGGGGCCA GCTGTTGGAC CACGACCTCG ACTTCACCCC TGAGCCGGCC
     2401 GCCCGGGCCT CCTTCGTCAC TGGCGTCAAC TGCGAGACCA GCTGCGTTCA GCAGCCGCCC
     2461 TGCTTCCCGC TCAAGATCCC GCCCAATGAC CCCCGCATCA AGAACCAAGC CGACTGCATC
     2521 CCGTTCTTCC GCTCCTGCCC GGCTTGCCCC GGGAGCAACA TCACCATCCG CAACCAGATC
     2581 AACGCGCTCA CTTCCTTCGT GGACGCCAGC ATGGTGTACG GCAGCGAGGA GCCCCTGGCC
     2641 AGGAACCTGC GCAACATGTC CAACCAGCTG GGGCTGCTGG CCGTCAACCA GCGCTTCCAA
     2701 GACAACGGCC GGGCCCTGCT GCCCTTTGAC AACCTGCACG ATGACCCCTG TCTCCTCACC
     2761 AACCGCTCAG CGCGCATCCC CTGCTTCCTG GCAGGGGACA CCCGTTCCAG TGAGATGCCC
     2821 GAGCTCACCT CCATGCACAC CCTCTTACTT CGGGAGCACA ACCGGCTGGC CACAGAGCTC
     2881 AAGAGCCTGA ACCCTAGGTG GGATGGGGAG AGGCTCTACC AGGAAGCCCG GAAGATCGTG
     2941 GGGGCCATGG TCCAGATCAT CACTTACCGG GACTACCTGC CCCTGGTGCT GGGGCCAACG
     3001 GCCATGAGGA AGTACCTGCC CACGTACCGT TCCTACAATG ACTCAGTGGA CCCACGCATC
     3061 GCCAACGTCT TCACCAATGC CTTCCGCTAC GGCCACACCC TCATCCAACC CTTCATGTTC
     3121 CGCCTGGACA ATCGGTACCA GCCCATGGAA CCCAACCCCC GTGTCCCCCT CAGCAGGGTC
     3181 TTTTTTGCCT CCTGGAGGGT CGTGCTGGAA GGTGGCATTG ACCCCATCCT CCGGGGCCTC
     3241 ATGGCCACCC CTGCCAAGCT GAATCGTCAG AACCAAATTG CAGTGGATGA GATCCGGGAG
     3301 CGATTGTTTG AGCAGGTCAT GAGGATTGGG CTGGACCTGC CTGCTCTGAA CATGCAGCGC
     3361 AGCAGGGACC ACGGCCTCCC AGGATACAAT GCCTGGAGGC GCTTCTGTGG GCTCCCGCAG
     3421 CCTGAAACTG TGGGCCAGCT GGGCACGGTG CTGAGGAACC TGAAATTGGC GAGGAAACTG
     3481 ATGGAGCAGT ATGGCACGCC CAACAACATC GACATCTGGA TGGGCGGCGT GTCCGAGCCT
     3541 CTGAAGCGCA AAGGCCGCGT GGGCCCACTC CTCGCCTGCA TCATCGGTAC CCAGTTCAGG
     3601 AAGCTCCGGG ATGGTGATCG GTTTTGGTGG GAGAACGAGG GTGTGTTCAG CATGCAGCAG
     3661 CGACAGGCCC TGGCCCAGAT CTCATTGCCC CGGATCATCT GCGACAACAC AGGCATCACC
     3721 ACCGTGTCTA AGAACAACAT CTTCATGTCC AACTCATATC CCCGGGACTT TGTCAACTGC
     3781 AGTACACTTC CTGCATTGAA CCTGGCTTCC TGGAGGGAAG CCTCCTAGAA GCTTCGAATT
     3841 CTGCAGTCGA CGGTACCGCG GTGGAGCTCC AGCTTTTGTT CCCTTTAGTG AGGGTTAATT
     3901 GCGCGCTTGG CGTAATCATG GTCATAGCAC CCAGCTTTCT TGTACAAAGT TGGCATTATA
     3961 AGAAAGCATT GCTTATCAAT TTGTTGCAAC GAACAGGTCA CTATCAGTCA AAATAAAATC
     4021 ATTATTTGCC ATCCAGCTGA TATCCCCTAT AGTGAGTCGT ATTACATGGT CATAGCTGTT
     4081 TCCTGGCAGC TCTGGCCCGT GTCTCAAAAT CTCTGATGTT ACATTGCACA AGATAAAATA
     4141 ATATCATCAT GAACAATAAA ACTGTCTGCT TACATAAACA GTAATACAAG GGGTGTTATG
     4201 AGCCATATTC AACGGGAAAC GTCGAGGCCG CGATTAAATT CCAACATGGA TGCTGATTTA
     4261 TATGGGTATA AATGGGCTCG CGATAATGTC GGGCAATCAG GTGCGACAAT CTATCGCTTG
     4321 TATGGGAAGC CCGATGCGCC AGAGTTGTTT CTGAAACATG GCAAAGGTAG CGTTGCCAAT
     4381 GATGTTACAG ATGAGATGGT CAGACTAAAC TGGCTGACGG AATTTATGCC TCTTCCGACC
     4441 ATCAAGCATT TTATCCGTAC TCCTGATGAT GCATGGTTAC TCACCACTGC GATCCCCGGA
     4501 AAAACAGCAT TCCAGGTATT AGAAGAATAT CCTGATTCAG GTGAAAATAT TGTTGATGCG
     4561 CTGGCAGTGT TCCTGCGCCG GTTGCATTCG ATTCCTGTTT GTAATTGTCC TTTTAACAGC
     4621 GATCGCGTAT TTCGTCTCGC TCAGGCGCAA TCACGAATGA ATAACGGTTT GGTTGATGCG
     4681 AGTGATTTTG ATGACGAGCG TAATGGCTGG CCTGTTGAAC AAGTCTGGAA AGAAATGCAT
     4741 AAACTTTTGC CATTCTCACC GGATTCAGTC GTCACTCATG GTGATTTCTC ACTTGATAAC
     4801 CTTATTTTTG ACGAGGGGAA ATTAATAGGT TGTATTGATG TTGGACGAGT CGGAATCGCA
     4861 GACCGATACC AGGATCTTGC CATCCTATGG AACTGCCTCG GTGAGTTTTC TCCTTCATTA
     4921 CAGAAACGGC TTTTTCAAAA ATATGGTATT GATAATCCTG ATATGAATAA ATTGCAGTTT
     4981 CATTTGATGC TCGATGAGTT TTTCTAATCA GAATTGGTTA ATTGGTTGTA ACACTGGCAG
     5041 AGCATTACGC TGACTTGACG GGACGGCGCA AGCTCATGAC CAAAATCCCT TAACGTGAGT
     5101 TACGCGTCGT TCCACTGAGC GTCAGACCCC GTAGAAAAGA TCAAAGGATC TTCTTGAGAT
     5161 CCTTTTTTTC TGCGCGTAAT CTGCTGCTTG CAAACAAAAA AACCACCGCT ACCAGCGGTG
     5221 GTTTGTTTGC CGGATCAAGA GCTACCAACT CTTTTTCCGA AGGTAACTGG CTTCAGCAGA
     5281 GCGCAGATAC CAAATACTGT TCTTCTAGTG TAGCCGTAGT TAGGCCACCA CTTCAAGAAC
     5341 TCTGTAGCAC CGCCTACATA CCTCGCTCTG CTAATCCTGT TACCAGTGGC TGCTGCCAGT
     5401 GGCGATAAGT CGTGTCTTAC CGGGTTGGAC TCAAGACGAT AGTTACCGGA TAAGGCGCAG
     5461 CGGTCGGGCT GAACGGGGGG TTCGTGCACA CAGCCCAGCT TGGAGCGAAC GACCTACACC
     5521 GAACTGAGAT ACCTACAGCG TGAGCTATGA GAAAGCGCCA CGCTTCCCGA AGGGAGAAAG
     5581 GCGGACAGGT ATCCGGTAAG CGGCAGGGTC GGAACAGGAG AGCGCACGAG GGAGCTTCCA
     5641 GGGGGAAACG CCTGGTATCT TTATAGTCCT GTCGGGTTTC GCCACCTCTG ACTTGAGCGT
     5701 CGATTTTTGT GATGCTCGTC AGGGGGGCGG AGCCTATGGA AAAACGCCAG CAACGCGGCC
     5761 TTTTTACGGT TCCTGGCCTT TTGCTGGCCT TTTGCTCACA TGTT 
//
