# Supplementary material for: A transgenic zebrafish line for in vivo visualisation of neutrophil myeloperoxidase
Source: bioRxiv preprint, doi:10.1101/456541, version 2 (2019-03-20)
Supplement: Raw data: Figure 1 [file 456541_file12.zip › Figure 1. Cloning & Transient Expression/ApE Maps/pME MCS mEmerald-MPO-N-18 Ligation.ape]

LOCUS       pME_MCS_mEmerald        5811 bp ds-DNA     circular     07-JUN-2017
DEFINITION  .
ACCESSION   
VERSION     
SOURCE      .
  ORGANISM  .
COMMENT     
COMMENT     
COMMENT     ApEinfo:methylated:1
FEATURES             Location/Qualifiers
     misc_feature    569..668
                     /label=attL1
                     /ApEinfo_fwdcolor=cyan
                     /ApEinfo_revcolor=green
                     /ApEinfo_graphicformat=arrow_data {{0 1 2 0 0 -1} {} 0}
                     width 5 offset 0
     primer_bind     complement(4072..4092)
                     /label=M13-rev
                     /ApEinfo_fwdcolor=cyan
                     /ApEinfo_revcolor=green
                     /ApEinfo_graphicformat=arrow_data {{0 1 2 0 0 -1} {} 0}
                     width 5 offset 0
     misc_feature    537..552
                     /label=M13 For
                     /ApEinfo_fwdcolor=#f06cff
                     /ApEinfo_revcolor=green
                     /ApEinfo_graphicformat=arrow_data {{0 1 2 0 0 -1} {} 0}
                     width 5 offset 0
     misc_feature    3939..3957
                     /label=attL2
                     /ApEinfo_fwdcolor=#ff5e5d
                     /ApEinfo_revcolor=green
                     /ApEinfo_graphicformat=arrow_data {{0 1 2 0 0 -1} {} 0}
                     width 5 offset 0
     misc_feature    3079..3132
                     /label=Linker
                     /ApEinfo_fwdcolor=#ff87f3
                     /ApEinfo_revcolor=green
                     /ApEinfo_graphicformat=arrow_data {{0 1 2 0 0 -1} {} 0}
                     width 5 offset 0
     primer_bind     669..686
                     /label=M13-fwd
                     /ApEinfo_fwdcolor=cyan
                     /ApEinfo_revcolor=green
                     /ApEinfo_graphicformat=arrow_data {{0 1 2 0 0 -1} {} 0}
                     width 5 offset 0
     primer_bind     complement(3887..3906)
                     /label=T3
                     /ApEinfo_fwdcolor=cyan
                     /ApEinfo_revcolor=green
                     /ApEinfo_graphicformat=arrow_data {{0 1 2 0 0 -1} {} 0}
                     width 5 offset 0
     CDS             4205..5011
                     /label=KanR
                     /ApEinfo_fwdcolor=#ff0000
                     /ApEinfo_revcolor=yellow
                     /ApEinfo_graphicformat=arrow_data {{0 1 2 0 0 -1} {} 0}
                     width 5 offset 0
     primer_bind     695..715
                     /label=T7
                     /ApEinfo_fwdcolor=cyan
                     /ApEinfo_revcolor=green
                     /ApEinfo_graphicformat=arrow_data {{0 1 2 0 0 -1} {} 0}
                     width 5 offset 0
     misc_feature    844..846
                     /label=Start
                     /ApEinfo_fwdcolor=#9687ff
                     /ApEinfo_revcolor=green
                     /ApEinfo_graphicformat=arrow_data {{0 1 2 0 0 -1} {} 0}
                     width 5 offset 0
     misc_feature    3850..3852
                     /label=STOP
                     /ApEinfo_fwdcolor=#ff3553
                     /ApEinfo_revcolor=green
                     /ApEinfo_graphicformat=arrow_data {{0 1 2 0 0 -1} {} 0}
                     width 5 offset 0
     misc_recomb     complement(3939..3959)
                     /label=attB2
                     /ApEinfo_fwdcolor=#dda0dd
                     /ApEinfo_revcolor=#dda0dd
                     /ApEinfo_graphicformat=arrow_data {{0 1 2 0 0 -1} {} 0}
                     width 5 offset 0
     misc_recomb     645..665
                     /label=attB1
                     /ApEinfo_fwdcolor=#dda0dd
                     /ApEinfo_revcolor=#dda0dd
                     /ApEinfo_graphicformat=arrow_data {{0 1 2 0 0 -1} {} 0}
                     width 5 offset 0
     misc_recomb     complement(3939..4034)
                     /label=attL2(1)
                     /ApEinfo_label=attL2
                     /ApEinfo_fwdcolor=plum
                     /ApEinfo_revcolor=plum
                     /ApEinfo_graphicformat=arrow_data {{0 1 2 0 0 -1} {} 0}
                     width 5 offset 0
     misc_recomb     570..665
                     /label=attL1(1)
                     /ApEinfo_label=attL1
                     /ApEinfo_fwdcolor=plum
                     /ApEinfo_revcolor=plum
                     /ApEinfo_graphicformat=arrow_data {{0 1 2 0 0 -1} {} 0}
                     width 5 offset 0
     misc_feature    844..3078
                     /label=MPO
                     /ApEinfo_fwdcolor=#ff8000
                     /ApEinfo_revcolor=green
                     /ApEinfo_graphicformat=arrow_data {{0 1 2 0 0 -1} {} 0}
                     width 5 offset 0
     misc_feature    3133..3849
                     /label=mEmerald
                     /ApEinfo_fwdcolor=#01ec03
                     /ApEinfo_revcolor=green
                     /ApEinfo_graphicformat=arrow_data {{0 1 2 0 0 -1} {} 0}
                     width 5 offset 0
ORIGIN
        1 CTTTCCTGCG TTATCCCCTG ATTCTGTGGA TAACCGTATT ACCGCCTTTG AGTGAGCTGA
       61 TACCGCTCGC CGCAGCCGAA CGACCGAGCG CAGCGAGTCA GTGAGCGAGG AAGCGGAAGA
      121 GCGCCCAATA CGCAAACCGC CTCTCCCCGC GCGTTGGCCG ATTCATTAAT GCAGCTGGCA
      181 CGACAGGTTT CCCGACTGGA AAGCGGGCAG TGAGCGCAAC GCAATTAATA CGCGTACCGC
      241 TAGCCAGGAA GAGTTTGTAG AAACGCAAAA AGGCCATCCG TCAGGATGGC CTTCTGCTTA
      301 GTTTGATGCC TGGCAGTTTA TGGCGGGCGT CCTGCCCGCC ACCCTCCGGG CCGTTGCTTC
      361 ACAACGTTCA AATCCGCTCC CGGCGGATTT GTCCTACTCA GGAGAGCGTT CACCGACAAA
      421 CAACAGATAA AACGAAAGGC CCAGTCTTCC GACTGAGCCT TTCGTTTTAT TTGATGCCTG
      481 GCAGTTCCCT ACTCTCGCGT TAACGCTAGC ATGGATGTTT TCCCAGTCAC GACGTTGTAA
      541 AACGACGGCC AGTCTTAAGC TCGGGCCCCA AATAATGATT TTATTTTGAC TGATAGTGAC
      601 CTGTTCGTTG CAACACATTG ATGAGCAATG CTTTTTTATA ATGCCAACTT TGTACAAAAA
      661 AGCAGGCTTG TAAAACGACG GCCAGTGAGC GCGCGTAATA CGACTCACTA TAGGGCGAAT
      721 TGGGTACCGG GCCCCCCCTC GAGGTCGACG GTATCGATAA GCTTGATATC GAATTCCTGC
      781 AGCCCGGGGG ATCCACTAGT TCTAGCGCTA CCGGACTCAG ATCTCGAGCT CAAGCTTACC
      841 GCCATGGGGG TTCCCTTCTT CTCTTCTCTC AGATGCATGG TGGACTTAGG ACCTTGCTGG
      901 GCTGGGGGTC TCACTGCAGA GATGAAGCTG CTTCTGGCCC TAGCAGGGCT CCTGGCCATT
      961 CTGGCCACGC CCCAGCCCTC TGAAGGTGCT GCTCCAGCTG TCCTGGGGGA GGTGGACACC
     1021 TCGTTGGTGC TGAGCTCCAT GGAGGAGGCC AAGCAGCTGG TGGACAAGGC CTACAAGGAG
     1081 CGGCGGGAAA GCATCAAGCA GCGGCTTCGC AGCGGCTCAG CCAGCCCCAT GGAACTCCTA
     1141 TCCTACTTCA AGCAGCCGGT GGCAGCCACC AGGACGGCGG TGAGGGCCGC TGACTACCTG
     1201 CACGTGGCTC TAGACCTGCT GGAGAGGAAG CTGCGGTCCC TGTGGCGAAG GCCATTCAAT
     1261 GTCACTGATG TGCTGACGCC CGCCCAGCTG AATGTGTTGT CCAAGTCAAG CGGCTGCGCC
     1321 TACCAGGACG TGGGGGTGAC TTGCCCGGAG CAGGACAAAT ACCGCACCAT CACCGGGATG
     1381 TGCAACAACA GACGCAGCCC CACGCTGGGG GCCTCCAACC GTGCCTTTGT GCGCTGGCTG
     1441 CCGGCGGAGT ATGAGGACGG CTTCTCTCTT CCCTACGGCT GGACGCCCGG GGTCAAGCGC
     1501 AACGGCTTCC CGGTGGCTCT GGCTCGCGCG GTCTCCAACG AGATCGTGCG CTTCCCCACT
     1561 GATCAGCTGA CTCCGGACCA GGAGCGCTCA CTCATGTTCA TGCAATGGGG CCAGCTGTTG
     1621 GACCACGACC TCGACTTCAC CCCTGAGCCG GCCGCCCGGG CCTCCTTCGT CACTGGCGTC
     1681 AACTGCGAGA CCAGCTGCGT TCAGCAGCCG CCCTGCTTCC CGCTCAAGAT CCCGCCCAAT
     1741 GACCCCCGCA TCAAGAACCA AGCCGACTGC ATCCCGTTCT TCCGCTCCTG CCCGGCTTGC
     1801 CCCGGGAGCA ACATCACCAT CCGCAACCAG ATCAACGCGC TCACTTCCTT CGTGGACGCC
     1861 AGCATGGTGT ACGGCAGCGA GGAGCCCCTG GCCAGGAACC TGCGCAACAT GTCCAACCAG
     1921 CTGGGGCTGC TGGCCGTCAA CCAGCGCTTC CAAGACAACG GCCGGGCCCT GCTGCCCTTT
     1981 GACAACCTGC ACGATGACCC CTGTCTCCTC ACCAACCGCT CAGCGCGCAT CCCCTGCTTC
     2041 CTGGCAGGGG ACACCCGTTC CAGTGAGATG CCCGAGCTCA CCTCCATGCA CACCCTCTTA
     2101 CTTCGGGAGC ACAACCGGCT GGCCACAGAG CTCAAGAGCC TGAACCCTAG GTGGGATGGG
     2161 GAGAGGCTCT ACCAGGAAGC CCGGAAGATC GTGGGGGCCA TGGTCCAGAT CATCACTTAC
     2221 CGGGACTACC TGCCCCTGGT GCTGGGGCCA ACGGCCATGA GGAAGTACCT GCCCACGTAC
     2281 CGTTCCTACA ATGACTCAGT GGACCCACGC ATCGCCAACG TCTTCACCAA TGCCTTCCGC
     2341 TACGGCCACA CCCTCATCCA ACCCTTCATG TTCCGCCTGG ACAATCGGTA CCAGCCCATG
     2401 GAACCCAACC CCCGTGTCCC CCTCAGCAGG GTCTTTTTTG CCTCCTGGAG GGTCGTGCTG
     2461 GAAGGTGGCA TTGACCCCAT CCTCCGGGGC CTCATGGCCA CCCCTGCCAA GCTGAATCGT
     2521 CAGAACCAAA TTGCAGTGGA TGAGATCCGG GAGCGATTGT TTGAGCAGGT CATGAGGATT
     2581 GGGCTGGACC TGCCTGCTCT GAACATGCAG CGCAGCAGGG ACCACGGCCT CCCAGGATAC
     2641 AATGCCTGGA GGCGCTTCTG TGGGCTCCCG CAGCCTGAAA CTGTGGGCCA GCTGGGCACG
     2701 GTGCTGAGGA ACCTGAAATT GGCGAGGAAA CTGATGGAGC AGTATGGCAC GCCCAACAAC
     2761 ATCGACATCT GGATGGGCGG CGTGTCCGAG CCTCTGAAGC GCAAAGGCCG CGTGGGCCCA
     2821 CTCCTCGCCT GCATCATCGG TACCCAGTTC AGGAAGCTCC GGGATGGTGA TCGGTTTTGG
     2881 TGGGAGAACG AGGGTGTGTT CAGCATGCAG CAGCGACAGG CCCTGGCCCA GATCTCATTG
     2941 CCCCGGATCA TCTGCGACAA CACAGGCATC ACCACCGTGT CTAAGAACAA CATCTTCATG
     3001 TCCAACTCAT ATCCCCGGGA CTTTGTCAAC TGCAGTACAC TTCCTGCATT GAACCTGGCT
     3061 TCCTGGAGGG AAGCCTCCGG GAGAGGCAGC GGGAGTGGCA GTCGCGGAGG CAGTGGTGGA
     3121 CCGGTCGCCA CCATGGTGAG CAAGGGCGAG GAGCTGTTCA CCGGGGTGGT GCCCATCCTG
     3181 GTCGAGCTGG ACGGCGACGT AAACGGCCAC AAGTTCAGCG TGTCCGGCGA GGGCGAGGGC
     3241 GATGCCACCT ACGGCAAGCT GACCCTGAAG TTCATCTGCA CCACCGGCAA GCTGCCCGTG
     3301 CCCTGGCCCA CCCTCGTGAC CACCTTGACC TACGGCGTGC AGTGCTTCGC CCGCTACCCC
     3361 GACCACATGA AGCAGCACGA CTTCTTCAAG TCCGCCATGC CCGAAGGCTA CGTCCAGGAG
     3421 CGCACCATCT TCTTCAAGGA CGACGGCAAC TACAAGACCC GCGCCGAGGT GAAGTTCGAG
     3481 GGCGACACCC TGGTGAACCG CATCGAGCTG AAGGGCATCG ACTTCAAGGA GGACGGCAAC
     3541 ATCCTGGGGC ACAAGCTGGA GTACAACTAC AACAGCCACA AGGTCTATAT CACCGCCGAC
     3601 AAGCAGAAGA ACGGCATCAA GGTGAACTTC AAGACCCGCC ACAACATCGA GGACGGCAGC
     3661 GTGCAGCTCG CCGACCACTA CCAGCAGAAC ACCCCCATCG GCGACGGCCC CGTGCTGCTG
     3721 CCCGACAACC ACTACCTGAG CACCCAGTCC AAGCTGAGCA AAGACCCCAA CGAGAAGCGC
     3781 GATCACATGG TCCTGCTGGA GTTCGTGACC GCCGCCGGGA TCACTCTCGG CATGGACGAG
     3841 CTGTACAAGT AAGCGGCCGC CACCGCGGTG GAGCTCCAGC TTTTGTTCCC TTTAGTGAGG
     3901 GTTAATTGCG CGCTTGGCGT AATCATGGTC ATAGCACCCA GCTTTCTTGT ACAAAGTTGG
     3961 CATTATAAGA AAGCATTGCT TATCAATTTG TTGCAACGAA CAGGTCACTA TCAGTCAAAA
     4021 TAAAATCATT ATTTGCCATC CAGCTGATAT CCCCTATAGT GAGTCGTATT ACATGGTCAT
     4081 AGCTGTTTCC TGGCAGCTCT GGCCCGTGTC TCAAAATCTC TGATGTTACA TTGCACAAGA
     4141 TAAAATAATA TCATCATGAA CAATAAAACT GTCTGCTTAC ATAAACAGTA ATACAAGGGG
     4201 TGTTATGAGC CATATTCAAC GGGAAACGTC GAGGCCGCGA TTAAATTCCA ACATGGATGC
     4261 TGATTTATAT GGGTATAAAT GGGCTCGCGA TAATGTCGGG CAATCAGGTG CGACAATCTA
     4321 TCGCTTGTAT GGGAAGCCCG ATGCGCCAGA GTTGTTTCTG AAACATGGCA AAGGTAGCGT
     4381 TGCCAATGAT GTTACAGATG AGATGGTCAG ACTAAACTGG CTGACGGAAT TTATGCCTCT
     4441 TCCGACCATC AAGCATTTTA TCCGTACTCC TGATGATGCA TGGTTACTCA CCACTGCGAT
     4501 CCCCGGAAAA ACAGCATTCC AGGTATTAGA AGAATATCCT GATTCAGGTG AAAATATTGT
     4561 TGATGCGCTG GCAGTGTTCC TGCGCCGGTT GCATTCGATT CCTGTTTGTA ATTGTCCTTT
     4621 TAACAGCGAT CGCGTATTTC GTCTCGCTCA GGCGCAATCA CGAATGAATA ACGGTTTGGT
     4681 TGATGCGAGT GATTTTGATG ACGAGCGTAA TGGCTGGCCT GTTGAACAAG TCTGGAAAGA
     4741 AATGCATAAA CTTTTGCCAT TCTCACCGGA TTCAGTCGTC ACTCATGGTG ATTTCTCACT
     4801 TGATAACCTT ATTTTTGACG AGGGGAAATT AATAGGTTGT ATTGATGTTG GACGAGTCGG
     4861 AATCGCAGAC CGATACCAGG ATCTTGCCAT CCTATGGAAC TGCCTCGGTG AGTTTTCTCC
     4921 TTCATTACAG AAACGGCTTT TTCAAAAATA TGGTATTGAT AATCCTGATA TGAATAAATT
     4981 GCAGTTTCAT TTGATGCTCG ATGAGTTTTT CTAATCAGAA TTGGTTAATT GGTTGTAACA
     5041 CTGGCAGAGC ATTACGCTGA CTTGACGGGA CGGCGCAAGC TCATGACCAA AATCCCTTAA
     5101 CGTGAGTTAC GCGTCGTTCC ACTGAGCGTC AGACCCCGTA GAAAAGATCA AAGGATCTTC
     5161 TTGAGATCCT TTTTTTCTGC GCGTAATCTG CTGCTTGCAA ACAAAAAAAC CACCGCTACC
     5221 AGCGGTGGTT TGTTTGCCGG ATCAAGAGCT ACCAACTCTT TTTCCGAAGG TAACTGGCTT
     5281 CAGCAGAGCG CAGATACCAA ATACTGTTCT TCTAGTGTAG CCGTAGTTAG GCCACCACTT
     5341 CAAGAACTCT GTAGCACCGC CTACATACCT CGCTCTGCTA ATCCTGTTAC CAGTGGCTGC
     5401 TGCCAGTGGC GATAAGTCGT GTCTTACCGG GTTGGACTCA AGACGATAGT TACCGGATAA
     5461 GGCGCAGCGG TCGGGCTGAA CGGGGGGTTC GTGCACACAG CCCAGCTTGG AGCGAACGAC
     5521 CTACACCGAA CTGAGATACC TACAGCGTGA GCTATGAGAA AGCGCCACGC TTCCCGAAGG
     5581 GAGAAAGGCG GACAGGTATC CGGTAAGCGG CAGGGTCGGA ACAGGAGAGC GCACGAGGGA
     5641 GCTTCCAGGG GGAAACGCCT GGTATCTTTA TAGTCCTGTC GGGTTTCGCC ACCTCTGACT
     5701 TGAGCGTCGA TTTTTGTGAT GCTCGTCAGG GGGGCGGAGC CTATGGAAAA ACGCCAGCAA
     5761 CGCGGCCTTT TTACGGTTCC TGGCCTTTTG CTGGCCTTTT GCTCACATGT T
//
