# Supplementary material for: A transgenic zebrafish line for in vivo visualisation of neutrophil myeloperoxidase
Source: bioRxiv preprint, doi:10.1101/456541, version 2 (2019-03-20)
Supplement: Raw data: Figure 1 [file 456541_file12.zip › Figure 1. Cloning & Transient Expression/ApE Maps/pME MCS.ape]

LOCUS       pME_MCS                 2765 bp ds-DNA     circular     07-JUN-2017
DEFINITION  .
ACCESSION   
VERSION     
SOURCE      .
  ORGANISM  .
COMMENT     Plasmid is okay, but apparently proper map has two m13 for sites.
            This map doesn't but the real one does.
COMMENT     This would give you two for bands during sequencing, ND IS NOT
            USEFUL FOR CONSTRUCTING A MIDDLE ENTRY CLONE. sorry for caps lock
COMMENT     ApEinfo:methylated:1
FEATURES             Location/Qualifiers
     primer_bind     complement(841..860)
                     /label=T3
                     /ApEinfo_fwdcolor=cyan
                     /ApEinfo_revcolor=green
                     /ApEinfo_graphicformat=arrow_data {{0 1 2 0 0 -1} {} 0}
                     width 5 offset 0
     primer_bind     669..686
                     /label=M13-fwd
                     /ApEinfo_fwdcolor=cyan
                     /ApEinfo_revcolor=green
                     /ApEinfo_graphicformat=arrow_data {{0 1 2 0 0 -1} {} 0}
                     width 5 offset 0
     primer_bind     complement(1026..1046)
                     /label=M13-rev
                     /ApEinfo_fwdcolor=cyan
                     /ApEinfo_revcolor=green
                     /ApEinfo_graphicformat=arrow_data {{0 1 2 0 0 -1} {} 0}
                     width 5 offset 0
     primer_bind     complement(1006..1027)
                     /label=T7
                     /ApEinfo_fwdcolor=cyan
                     /ApEinfo_revcolor=green
                     /ApEinfo_graphicformat=arrow_data {{0 1 2 0 0 -1} {} 0}
                     width 5 offset 0
     CDS             1159..1965
                     /label=KanR
                     /ApEinfo_fwdcolor=#ff0000
                     /ApEinfo_revcolor=yellow
                     /ApEinfo_graphicformat=arrow_data {{0 1 2 0 0 -1} {} 0}
                     width 5 offset 0
     misc_recomb     complement(893..913)
                     /label=attB2
                     /ApEinfo_fwdcolor=#dda0dd
                     /ApEinfo_revcolor=#dda0dd
                     /ApEinfo_graphicformat=arrow_data {{0 1 2 0 0 -1} {} 0}
                     width 5 offset 0
     misc_recomb     645..665
                     /label=attB1
                     /ApEinfo_fwdcolor=#dda0dd
                     /ApEinfo_revcolor=#dda0dd
                     /ApEinfo_graphicformat=arrow_data {{0 1 2 0 0 -1} {} 0}
                     width 5 offset 0
     misc_recomb     complement(893..988)
                     /label=attL2
                     /ApEinfo_fwdcolor=plum
                     /ApEinfo_revcolor=plum
                     /ApEinfo_graphicformat=arrow_data {{0 1 2 0 0 -1} {} 0}
                     width 5 offset 0
     misc_recomb     570..665
                     /label=attL1
                     /ApEinfo_fwdcolor=plum
                     /ApEinfo_revcolor=plum
                     /ApEinfo_graphicformat=arrow_data {{0 1 2 0 0 -1} {} 0}
                     width 5 offset 0
ORIGIN
        1 CTTTCCTGCG TTATCCCCTG ATTCTGTGGA TAACCGTATT ACCGCCTTTG AGTGAGCTGA
       61 TACCGCTCGC CGCAGCCGAA CGACCGAGCG CAGCGAGTCA GTGAGCGAGG AAGCGGAAGA
      121 GCGCCCAATA CGCAAACCGC CTCTCCCCGC GCGTTGGCCG ATTCATTAAT GCAGCTGGCA
      181 CGACAGGTTT CCCGACTGGA AAGCGGGCAG TGAGCGCAAC GCAATTAATA CGCGTACCGC
      241 TAGCCAGGAA GAGTTTGTAG AAACGCAAAA AGGCCATCCG TCAGGATGGC CTTCTGCTTA
      301 GTTTGATGCC TGGCAGTTTA TGGCGGGCGT CCTGCCCGCC ACCCTCCGGG CCGTTGCTTC
      361 ACAACGTTCA AATCCGCTCC CGGCGGATTT GTCCTACTCA GGAGAGCGTT CACCGACAAA
      421 CAACAGATAA AACGAAAGGC CCAGTCTTCC GACTGAGCCT TTCGTTTTAT TTGATGCCTG
      481 GCAGTTCCCT ACTCTCGCGT TAACGCTAGC ATGGATGTTT TCCCAGTCAC GACGTTGTAA
      541 AACGACGGCC AGTCTTAAGC TCGGGCCCCA AATAATGATT TTATTTTGAC TGATAGTGAC
      601 CTGTTCGTTG CAACACATTG ATGAGCAATG CTTTTTTATA ATGCCAACTT TGTACAAAAA
      661 AGCAGGCTTG TAAAACGACG GCCAGTGAGC GCGCGTAATA CGACTCACTA TAGGGCGAAT
      721 TGGGTACCGG GCCCCCCCTC GAGGTCGACG GTATCGATAA GCTTGATATC GAATTCCTGC
      781 AGCCCGGGGG ATCCACTAGT TCTAGAGCGG CCGCCACCGC GGTGGAGCTC CAGCTTTTGT
      841 TCCCTTTAGT GAGGGTTAAT TGCGCGCTTG GCGTAATCAT GGTCATAGCA CCCAGCTTTC
      901 TTGTACAAAG TTGGCATTAT AAGAAAGCAT TGCTTATCAA TTTGTTGCAA CGAACAGGTC
      961 ACTATCAGTC AAAATAAAAT CATTATTTGC CATCCAGCTG ATATCCCCTA TAGTGAGTCG
     1021 TATTACATGG TCATAGCTGT TTCCTGGCAG CTCTGGCCCG TGTCTCAAAA TCTCTGATGT
     1081 TACATTGCAC AAGATAAAAT AATATCATCA TGAACAATAA AACTGTCTGC TTACATAAAC
     1141 AGTAATACAA GGGGTGTTAT GAGCCATATT CAACGGGAAA CGTCGAGGCC GCGATTAAAT
     1201 TCCAACATGG ATGCTGATTT ATATGGGTAT AAATGGGCTC GCGATAATGT CGGGCAATCA
     1261 GGTGCGACAA TCTATCGCTT GTATGGGAAG CCCGATGCGC CAGAGTTGTT TCTGAAACAT
     1321 GGCAAAGGTA GCGTTGCCAA TGATGTTACA GATGAGATGG TCAGACTAAA CTGGCTGACG
     1381 GAATTTATGC CTCTTCCGAC CATCAAGCAT TTTATCCGTA CTCCTGATGA TGCATGGTTA
     1441 CTCACCACTG CGATCCCCGG AAAAACAGCA TTCCAGGTAT TAGAAGAATA TCCTGATTCA
     1501 GGTGAAAATA TTGTTGATGC GCTGGCAGTG TTCCTGCGCC GGTTGCATTC GATTCCTGTT
     1561 TGTAATTGTC CTTTTAACAG CGATCGCGTA TTTCGTCTCG CTCAGGCGCA ATCACGAATG
     1621 AATAACGGTT TGGTTGATGC GAGTGATTTT GATGACGAGC GTAATGGCTG GCCTGTTGAA
     1681 CAAGTCTGGA AAGAAATGCA TAAACTTTTG CCATTCTCAC CGGATTCAGT CGTCACTCAT
     1741 GGTGATTTCT CACTTGATAA CCTTATTTTT GACGAGGGGA AATTAATAGG TTGTATTGAT
     1801 GTTGGACGAG TCGGAATCGC AGACCGATAC CAGGATCTTG CCATCCTATG GAACTGCCTC
     1861 GGTGAGTTTT CTCCTTCATT ACAGAAACGG CTTTTTCAAA AATATGGTAT TGATAATCCT
     1921 GATATGAATA AATTGCAGTT TCATTTGATG CTCGATGAGT TTTTCTAATC AGAATTGGTT
     1981 AATTGGTTGT AACACTGGCA GAGCATTACG CTGACTTGAC GGGACGGCGC AAGCTCATGA
     2041 CCAAAATCCC TTAACGTGAG TTACGCGTCG TTCCACTGAG CGTCAGACCC CGTAGAAAAG
     2101 ATCAAAGGAT CTTCTTGAGA TCCTTTTTTT CTGCGCGTAA TCTGCTGCTT GCAAACAAAA
     2161 AAACCACCGC TACCAGCGGT GGTTTGTTTG CCGGATCAAG AGCTACCAAC TCTTTTTCCG
     2221 AAGGTAACTG GCTTCAGCAG AGCGCAGATA CCAAATACTG TTCTTCTAGT GTAGCCGTAG
     2281 TTAGGCCACC ACTTCAAGAA CTCTGTAGCA CCGCCTACAT ACCTCGCTCT GCTAATCCTG
     2341 TTACCAGTGG CTGCTGCCAG TGGCGATAAG TCGTGTCTTA CCGGGTTGGA CTCAAGACGA
     2401 TAGTTACCGG ATAAGGCGCA GCGGTCGGGC TGAACGGGGG GTTCGTGCAC ACAGCCCAGC
     2461 TTGGAGCGAA CGACCTACAC CGAACTGAGA TACCTACAGC GTGAGCTATG AGAAAGCGCC
     2521 ACGCTTCCCG AAGGGAGAAA GGCGGACAGG TATCCGGTAA GCGGCAGGGT CGGAACAGGA
     2581 GAGCGCACGA GGGAGCTTCC AGGGGGAAAC GCCTGGTATC TTTATAGTCC TGTCGGGTTT
     2641 CGCCACCTCT GACTTGAGCG TCGATTTTTG TGATGCTCGT CAGGGGGGCG GAGCCTATGG
     2701 AAAAACGCCA GCAACGCGGC CTTTTTACGG TTCCTGGCCT TTTGCTGGCC TTTTGCTCAC
     2761 ATGTT     
//
